>Addgene plasmid #22319 | pCI-OR1A1 | depositor full sequence | sequence record 10229 | Author sequence
TCAATATTGGCCATTAGCCATATTATTCATTGGTTATATAGCATAAATCAATATTGGCTATTGGCCATTG
CATACGTTGTATCTATATCATAATATGTACATTTATATTGGCTCATGTCCAATATGACCGCCATGTTGGC
ATTGATTATTGACTAGTTATTAATAGTAATCAATTACGGGGTCATTAGTTCATAGCCCATATATGGAGTT
CCGCGTTACATAACTTACGGTAAATGGCCCGCCTGGCTGACCGCCCAACGACCCCCGCCCATTGACGTCA
ATAATGACGTATGTTCCCATAGTAACGCCAATAGGGACTTTCCATTGACGTCAATGGGTGGAGTATTTAC
GGTAAACTGCCCACTTGGCAGTACATCAAGTGTATCATATGCCAAGTCCGCCCCCTATTGACGTCAATGA
CGGTAAATGGCCCGCCTGGCATTATGCCCAGTACATGACCTTACGGGACTTTCCTACTTGGCAGTACATC
TACGTATTAGTCATCGCTATTACCATGGTGATGCGGTTTTGGCAGTACACCAATGGGCGTGGATAGCGGT
TTGACTCACGGGGATTTCCAAGTCTCCACCCCATTGACGTCAATGGGAGTTTGTTTTGGCACCAAAATCA
ACGGGACTTTCCAAAATGTCGTAATAACCCCGCCCCGTTGACGCAAATGGGCGGTAGGCGTGTACGGTGG
GAGGTCTATATAAGCAGAGCTCGTTTAGTGAACCGTCAGATCACTAGAAGCTTTATTGCGGTAGTTTATC
ACAGTTAAATTGCTAACGCAGTCAGTGCTTCTGACACAACAGTCTCGAACTTAAGCTGCAGAAGTTGGTC
GTGAGGCACTGGGCAGGTAAGTATCAAGGTTACAAGACAGGTTTAAGGAGACCAATAGAAACTGGGCTTG
TCGAGACAGAGAAGACTCTTGCGTTTCTGATAGGCACCTATTGGTCTTACTGACATCCACTTTGCCTTTC
TCTCCACAGGTGTCCACTCCCAGTTCAATTACAGCTCTTAAGGCTAGAGTACTTAATACGACTCACTATA
GGCTAGCATGAATGGCACAGAAGGCCCTAACTTCTACGTGCCCTTCTCCAATGCGACGGGTGTGGTACGC
GAATTCACGCGTATGAGGGAAAATAACCAGTCCTCTACACTGGAATTCATCCTCCTGGGAGTTACTGGTC
AGCAGGAACAGGAAGATTTCTTCTACATCCTCTTCCTGTTCATTTACCCCATCACATTGATTGGAAACCT
GCTCATCGTCCTAGCCATTTGCTCTGATGTTCGCCTTCACAACCCCATGTATTTTCTCCTTGCCAACCTC
TCCTTGGTTGACATCTTCTTCTCATCGGTAACCATCCCTAAGATGCTGGCCAACCATCTCTTGGGCAGCA
AATCCATCTCTTTTGGGGGATGCCTAACGCAGATGTATTTCATGATAGCCTTGGGTAACACAGACAGCTA
TATTTTGGCTGCAATGGCATATGATCGAGCTGTGGCCATCAGCCGCCCACTTCACTACACAACAATTATG
AGTCCACGGTCTTGTATCTGGCTTATTGCTGGGTCTTGGGTGATTGGAAATGCCAATGCCCTCCCCCACA
CTCTGCTCACAGCTAGTCTGTCCTTCTGTGGCAACCAGGAAGTGGCCAACTTCTACTGTGACATTACCCC
CTTGCTGAAGTTATCCTGTTCTGACATCCACTTTCATGTGAAGATGATGTACCTAGGGGTTGGCATTTTC
TCTGTGCCATTACTATGCATCATTGTCTCCTATATTCGAGTCTTCTCCACAGTCTTCCAGGTTCCTTCCA
CCAAGGGCATGCTCAAGGCCTTCTCCACCTGTGGTTCCCACCTCACGGTTGTCTCTTTGTATTATGGTAC
AGTCATGGGCACGTATTTCCGCCCTTTGACCAATTATAGCCTAAAAGACGCAGTGATCACTGTAATGTAC
ACGGCAGTGACCCCAATGTTAAATCCTTTCATCTACAGTCTGAGAAATCGGGACATGAAGGCTGCCCTGC
GGAAACTCTTCAACAAGAGAATCTCCTCGTAAGCGGCCGCTTCGAGCAGACATGATAAGATACATTGATG
AGTTTGGACAAACCACAACTAGAATGCAGTGAAAAAAATGCTTTATTTGTGAAATTTGTGATGCTATTGC
TTTATTTGTAACCATTATAAGCTGCAATAAACAAGTTAACAACAACAATTGCATTCATTTTATGTTTCAG
GTTCAGGGGGAGATGTGGGAGGTTTTTTAAAGCAAGTAAAACCTCTACAAATGTGGTAAAATCGATAAGG
ATCCGGGCTGGCGTAATAGCGAAGAGGCCCGCACCGATCGCCCTTCCCAACAGTTGCGCAGCCTGAATGG
CGAATGG
[124 nt withheld, positions 2388-2511]
C
[91 nt withheld, positions 2513-2603]
A
[49 nt withheld, positions 2605-2653]
CCTTTGACGTTGGAGTCCACGTTCTTT
[37 nt withheld, positions 2681-2717]
ACCCTATCTCGGTCTATTCTTTTGATTTATAAGGGATTTTGCCGATTTCGGCCTATTGGTTAAAAAATGA
GCTGATTTAACAAAAATTTAACGCGAATTTTAACAAAATATTAACGCTTACAATTTCCTGATGCGGTATT
TTCTCCTTACGCATCTGTGCGGTATTTCACACCGCATATGGTGCACTCTCAGTACAATCTGCTCTGATGC
CGCATAGTTAAGCCAGCCCCGACACCCGCCAACACCCGCTGACGCGCCCTGACGGGCTTGTCTGCTCCCG
GCATCCGCTTACAGACAAGCTGTGACCGTCTCCGGGAGCTGCATGTGTCAGAGGTTTTCACCGTCATCAC
CGAAACGCGCGAGACGAAAGGGCCTCGTGATACGCCTATTTTTATAGGTTAATGTCATGATAATAATGGT
TTCTTAGACGTCAGGTGGCACTTTTCGGGGAAATGTGCGCGGAACCCCTATTTGTTTATTTTTCTAAATA
CATTCAAATATGTATCCGCTCATGAGACAATAACCCTGATAAATGCTTCAATAATATTGAAAAAGGAAGA
GTATGAGTATTCAACATTTCCGTGTCGCCCTTATTCCCTTTTTTGCGGCATTTTGCCTTCCTGTTTTTGC
TCACCCAGAAACGCTGGTGAAAGTAAAAGATGCTGAAGATCAGTTGGGTGCACGAGTGGGTTACATCGAA
CTGGATCTCAACAGCGGTAAGATCCTTGAGAGTTTTCGCCCCGAAGAACGTTTTCCAATGATGAGCACTT
TTAAAGTTCTGCTATGTGGCGCGGTATTATCCCGTATTGACGCCGGGCAAGAGCAACTCGGTCGCCGCAT
ACACTATTCTCAGAATGACTTGGTTGAGTACTCACCAGTCACAGAAAAGCATCTTACGGATGGCATGACA
GTAAGAGAATTATGCAGTGCTGCCATAACCATGAGTGATAACACTGCGGCCAACTTACTTCTGACAACGA
TCGGAGGACCGAAGGAGCTAACCGCTTTTTTGCACAACATGGGGGATCATGTAACTCGCCTTGATCGTTG
GGAACCGGAGCTGAATGAAGCCATACCAAACGACGAGCGTGACACCACGATGCCTGTAGCAATGGCAACA
ACGTTGCGCAAACTATTAACTGGCGAACTACTTACTCTAGCTTCCCGGCAACAATTAATAGACTGGATGG
AGGCGGATAAAGTTGCAGGACCACTTCTGCGCTCGGCCCTTCCGGCTGGCTGGTTTATTGCTGATAAATC
TGGAGCCGGTGAGCGTGGGTCTCGCGGTATCATTGCAGCACTGGGGCCAGATGGTAAGCCCTCCCGTATC
GTAGTTATCTACACGACGGGGAGTCAGGCAACTATGGATGAACGAAATAGACAGATCGCTGAGATAGGTG
CCTCACTGATTAAGCATTGGTAACTGTCAGACCAAGTTTACTCATATATACTTTAGATTGATTTAAAACT
TCATTTTTAATTTAAAAGGATCTAGGTGAAGATCCTTTTTGATAATCTCATGACCAAAATCCCTTAACGT
GAGTTTTCGTTCCACTGAGCGTCAGACCCCGTAGAAAAGATCAAAGGATCTTCTTGAGATCCTTTTTTTC
TGCGCGTAATCTGCTGCTTGCAAACAAAAAAACCACCGCTACCAGCGGTGGTTTGTTTGCCGGATCAAGA
GCTACCAACTCTTTTTCCGAAGGTAACTGGCTTCAGCAGAGCGCAGATACCAAATACTGTTCTTCTAGTG
TAGCCGTAGTTAGGCCACCACTTCAAGAACTCTGTAGCACCGCCTACATACCTCGCTCTGCTAATCCTGT
TACCAGTGGCTGCTGCCAGTGGCGATAAGTCGTGTCTTACCGGGTTGGACTCAAGACGATAGTTACCGGA
TAAGGCGCAGCGGTCGGGCTGAACGGGGGGTTCGTGCACACAGCCCAGCTTGGAGCGAACGACCTACACC
GAACTGAGATACCTACAGCGTGAGCTATGAGAAAGCGCCACGCTTCCCGAAGGGAGAAAGGCGGACAGGT
ATCCGGTAAGCGGCAGGGTCGGAACAGGAGAGCGCACGAGGGAGCTTCCAGGGGGAAACGCCTGGTATCT
TTATAGTCCTGTCGGGTTTCGCCACCTCTGACTTGAGCGTCGATTTTTGTGATGCTCGTCAGGGGGGCGG
AGCCTATGGAAAAACGCCAGCAACGCGGCCTTTTTACGGTTCCTGGCCTTTTGCTGGCCTTTTGCTCACA
TGGCTCGACAGATCT
Features (pLannotate 1.2.2; 14 found; start..end, strand, type, name):
    140..517     +  enhancer       CMV enhancer: human cytomegalovirus immediate early enhancer
    519..718     +  promoter       CMV promoter: human cytomegalovirus (CMV) immediate early promoter
    857..989     +  intron         chimeric intron: chimera between introns from human β-globin and immunoglobulin heavy chain genes
   1034..1052    +  promoter       T7 promoter: promoter for bacteriophage T7 RNA polymerase
   1133..2059    +  CDS            Olfr50: OLF50_MOUSE - Also known as Mor136-6 From Mus musculus (Mouse).
   2086..2207    -  polyA_signal   SV40 poly(A) signal: SV40 polyadenylation signal
   2230..2298    -  CDS            large T antigen (fragment): large T antigen from SV40 (simian virus 40)
   2317..2384    +  CDS            lacZα (fragment): LacZα fragment of β-galactosidase; lacZ fragment
   2388..2816    +  rep_origin     f1 ori (sequence partly withheld): f1 bacteriophage origin of replication; arrow indicates direction of (+) strand synthesis
   2844..2943    -  misc_feature   bom (fragment): basis of mobility region from pBR322
   3045..3080    -  CDS            rop (fragment): Rop protein, which maintains plasmids at low copy number; rop
   3175..3279    +  promoter       AmpR promoter: bla
   3280..4140    +  CDS            AmpR: β-lactamase; bla; confers resistance to ampicillin, carbenicillin, and related antibiotics
   4311..4899    +  rep_origin     ori: high-copy-number ColE1/pMB1/pBR322/pUC origin of replication
