[The description below was written by a language model from this plasmid's Addgene catalogue record and pLannotate feature annotations shown in this document.]
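Description:
pCI-OR1A1 is a mammalian expression plasmid built on the Promega pCI backbone and carrying the human olfactory receptor OR1A1 (olfactory receptor family 1, subfamily A, member 1). It is propagated in E. coli through a high-copy ColE1/pUC-type origin and selected with ampicillin via the β-lactamase gene. An f1 origin is also present, which allows single-stranded DNA production. No mammalian selection marker appears in the record, so the plasmid is suited to transient transfection.

The roughly 930 bp receptor coding sequence was cloned between NheI and NotI sites, both retained, and carries an N-terminal Rho tag. This short rhodopsin-derived leader is commonly added to odorant receptors to aid cell-surface trafficking and to provide an epitope for detection. Expression is driven by the human CMV immediate-early enhancer and promoter, followed by a chimeric β-globin/immunoglobulin intron that promotes efficient mRNA processing, and it is terminated by an SV40 polyadenylation signal. A T7 promoter just upstream of the insert allows in vitro transcription and serves as a sequencing primer site.

The automated feature table labels the open reading frame as mouse Olfr50. This most likely reflects a best-match homology call to a related receptor, since the catalogue entry identifies the insert as human OR1A1 and the annotated length agrees with that. The small lacZα, bom, rop and SV40 large T fragments are backbone remnants with no functional role. The associated publication examined odor coding across a mammalian receptor repertoire, which is consistent with using this construct for heterologous expression of the receptor in cultured cells to test its responses to odorants.
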