Addgene plasmid #22319: pCI-OR1A1
Depositing lab: Hiroaki Matsunami. Depositing organization: Duke University. Publication: Odor coding by a Mammalian receptor repertoire. Saito H, Chi Q, Zhuang H, Matsunami H, Mainland JD. Sci Signal. 2009 . 2(60):ra9. 10.1126/scisignal.2000016 PubMed 19261596.
Backbone
  Vector backbone: pCI
  Backbone manufacturer: Promega
  Backbone size w/o insert (bp): 4006
  Vector type: Mammalian Expression
Growth in bacteria
  Bacterial resistance: Ampicillin, 100 μg/mL
  Growth temperature: 37°C
  Growth strain: DH5alpha
  Copy number: Unknown
Gene/Insert
  Gene/Insert name: OR1A1 (alt name: Homo sapiens olfactory receptor, family 1, subfamily A, member 1)
  Species: H. sapiens (human)
  Insert size (bp): 930
  GenBank ID: NM_014565
  Entrez Gene: OR1A1 (a.k.a. OR17-7)
  Tag / fusion protein: Rho (N terminal on insert)
  Cloning method: Restriction Enzyme; 5′ cloning site NheI (not destroyed); 3′ cloning site NotI (not destroyed)
  Sequencing primers: 5′ T7; 3′ EBV-rev
Terms and licenses: Academic/Nonprofit Terms; Industry Terms: Not Available to Industry
How to cite: pCI-OR1A1 was a gift from Hiroaki Matsunami (Addgene plasmid # 22319 ; http://n2t.net/addgene:22319 ; RRID:Addgene_22319)
