>Addgene plasmid #22319 | pCI-OR1A1 | addgene partial sequence | sequence record 28151 | 22319 with T7
CCTAACTTCTACGTGCCTTCTCCAATGCGACGGGTGTGGTACGCGAATTCACGCGTATGAGGGAAAATAA
CCAGTCCTCTACACTGGAATTCATCCTCCTGGGAGTTACTGGTCAGCAGGAACAGGAAGATTTCTTCTAC
ATCCTCTTCCTGTTCATTTACCCCATCACATTGATTGGAAACCTGCTCATTGTCCTAGCCATTTGCTCTG
ATGTTCGCCTTCACAACCCCATGTATTTTCTCCTTGCCAACCTCTCCTTGGTTGACATCTTCTTCTCATC
GGTAACCATCCCTAAGATGCTGGCCAACCATCTCTTGGGCAGCAAATCCATCTCTTTTGGGGGATGCCTA
ACGCAGATGTATTTCATGATAGCCTTGGGTAACACAGACAGCTATATTTTGGCTGCAATGGCATATGATC
GAGCTGTGGCCATCAGCCACCCACTTCACTACACAACAATTATGAGTCCACGGTCTTGTATCTGGCTTAT
TGCTGGGTCTTGGGTGATTGGAAATGCCAATGCCCTCCCCCACACTCTGCTCACAGCTAGTCTGTCCTTC
TGTGGCAACCAGGAAGTGGCCAACTTCTACTGTGACATTACCCCCTTGCTGAAGTTATCCTGTTCTGACA
TCCACTTTCATGTGAAGATGATGTACCTAGGGGTTGGCATTTTCTCTGTGCCATTACTATGCATCATTGT
CTCCTATATTCGAGTCTTCTCCACAGTCTTCCAGGTTCCTTCCACCAAGGGCGTGCTCAAGGCCTTCTCC
ACCTGTGGTTCCCACCTCACGGTTTGTCTC
